>Addgene plasmid #176724 | pYCTK020 | addgene full sequence | sequence record 351591 | Addgene NGS Result
GAACGGGGGGTTCGTGCACACAGCCCAGCTTGGAGCGAACGACCTACACCGAACTGAGATACCTACAGCG
TGAGCTATGAGAAAGCGCCACGCTTCCCGAAGGGAGAAAGGCGGACAGGTATCCGGTAAGCGGCAGGGTC
GGAACAGGAGAGCGCACGAGGGAGCTTCCAGGGGGAAACGCCTGGTATCTTTATAGTCCTGTCGGGTTTC
GCCACCTCTGACTTGAGCGTCGATTTTTGTGATGCTCGTCAGGGGGGCGGAGCCTATGGAAAAACGCCAG
CAACGCGGCCTTTTTACGGTTCCTGGCCTTTTGCTGGCCTTTTGCTCACATGTTCTTTCCTGCGTTATCC
CCTGATTCTGTGGATAACCGTAGTCGGTCTCATATGTCAGAGGATACTCTAATTCCAATTGAGCAGTATT
ACGATCCATCTTACAATCCAAGAGCTTCATTATTAACTTATGAATCAATTTATAATCATAAAACAACAGT
CTCTTTCAAAGATATCGAAGAGTTTATTAATACCAAAATCACACAAGGTGTTTTTGTTGGTACTAAAATT
GGTGCTGCTGGTTTGGCTATTCTTGTTCTTTGGATGGTTTCAAAAAATAGAAAAACTCCAATTTTTTTAA
TTAACCAAGTTTCATTGTTCTTGACTTTGACACATTCTTCGTTGTATTTGAAAAATTTATTAGGTCATTT
CTCAAGTGTAACTTTTGCATTTACCTTATTCCCACAATATATTTCAAATAATGATTTACATGTTTATGCT
GCCACCAATATGTTTCAAGTCTTCTTAGTTGCCGCAATAGAAGTAAGCCTTATCTTTCAGGTTAGAGTCA
TATTTAGAGCAGATAACTACAAGAGAGTAGGCACAATACTGACATCCATCTCTACAGTTCTGGGGATTAC
CACTGTTGTTTTATACTTGGTTACTGCCATCAATTCAATTAAGAATGTTTACTACGATGTTTCTAAGACG
TCCGATGCTTATTATTTCAACATTTCTACTATATTGATGGCATGTTCTGTTAATTTTATGACTCTTTTAC
TAACAGTAAAATTGATTTTGGCGATAAGATCAAGAAGATTTTTGGGTTTAAAACAATTTGATTCATTTCA
TATTTTGTTAATAATGTCTACTCAAACTTTGTTATGTCCATCTGTTTTGTACATTTTAGCATATGCTTTA
AGTTCTAGAGGTACAGATTCTTTAACAACTATTGCTACTTTGTTGGTCACTCTATCTTTACCATTGTCAT
CAATGTGGGCTACATCTGCTAATAACTCTACAAAACCATCGAGTATTAATACCCAATTCTCTCCATATAA
CTGTGAAACTATGTCTTTTGGAACTGGTTCTTCAACTTACTATGCAAATTCTATGAATAGTAATAAAAGA
TCAATAACTAATAAGTTGTATGATTTATATCCAGCAAACCATTTTTCTTGTAAAAGATCATATGGTTCTG
GAGAAGATAATACTATTGTTGATATTGAAAAAAAATGTTTTAATATCGGTTCTTCAATTGAAAGTTCACC
AGCTCAACCATCAACGTTGAACAATGGCACTTCCTCTCATAATAAATCAGTAAATGGTAACGTTGAAGTT
CAAACACCAACTACCGCAGCAGAAGAAGACGCTAAAAGGTTTTGGACTGATACATATTATCCTACTGGTA
TTCCTGATGAAGAATTTACAGATTTTAAAGTTTCTGGTGAACAATGTAATATTTTCCAATCCCCGACATC
AAAGACTAGAAACAAATCTTATTCTAGAAATACAATTAGATGAGGATCCTGAGACCAGACCAATAAAAAA
CGCCCGGCGGCAACCGAGCGTTCTGAACAAATCCAGATGGAGTTCTGAGGTCATTACTGGATCTATCAAC
AGGAGTCCAAGCGAGCTCGATATCAAATTACGCCCCGCCCTGCCACTCATCGCAGTACTGTTGTAATTCA
TTAAGCATTCTGCCGACATGGAAGCCATCACAAACGGCATGATGAACCTGAATCGCCAGCGGCATCAGCA
CCTTGTCGCCTTGCGTATAATATTTGCCCATGGTGAAAACGGGGGCGAAGAAGTTGTCCATATTGGCCAC
GTTTAAATCAAAACTGGTGAAACTCACCCAGGGATTGGCTGAAACGAAAAACATATTCTCAATAAACCCT
TTAGGGAAATAGGCCAGGTTTTCACCGTAACACGCCACATCTTGCGAATATATGTGTAGAAACTGCCGGA
AATCGTCGTGGTATTCACTCCAGAGCGATGAAAACGTTTCAGTTTGCTCATGGAAAACGGTGTAACAAGG
GTGAACACTATCCCATATCACCAGCTCACCGTCTTTCATTGCCATACGAAATTCCGGATGAGCATTCATC
AGGCGGGCAAGAATGTGAATAAAGGCCGGATAAAACTTGTGCTTATTTTTCTTTACGGTCTTTAAAAAGG
CCGTAATATCCAGCTGAACGGTCTGGTTATAGGTACATTGAGCAACTGACTGAAATGCCTCAAAATGTTC
TTTACGATGCCATTGGGATATATCAACGGTGGTATATCCAGTGATTTTTTTCTCCATTTTAGCTTCCTTA
GCTCCTGAAAATCTCGATAACTCAAAAAATACGCCCGGTAGTGATCTTATTTCATTATGGTGAAAGTTGG
AACCTCTTACGTGCCCGATCAATCATGACCAAAATCCCTTAACGTGAGTTTTCGTTCCACTGAGCGTCAG
ACCCCGTAGAAAAGATCAAAGGATCTTCTTGAGATCCTTTTTTTCTGCGCGTAATCTGCTGCTTGCAAAC
AAAAAAACCACCGCTACCAGCGGTGGTTTGTTTGCCGGATCAAGAGCTACCAACTCTTTTTCCGAAGGTA
ACTGGCTTCAGCAGAGCGCAGATACCAAATACTGTTCTTCTAGTGTAGCCGTAGTTAGGCCACCACTTCA
AGAACTCTGTAGCACCGCCTACATACCTCGCTCTGCTAATCCTGTTACCAGTGGCTGCTGCCAGTGGCGA
TAAGTCGTGTCTTACCGGGTTGGACTCAAGACGATAGTTACCGGATAAGGCGCAGCGGTCGGGCT
Features (pLannotate 1.2.2; 5 found; start..end, strand, type, name):
    417..1661    +  CDS            STE2: STE2_YEAST - Experimental evidence at protein level: Swiss-Prot protein existence level 1. Receptor for the peptide pheromone alpha factor, the mating factor of yeast. From Saccharomyces cerevisiae (strain ATCC 204508 / S288c) (Baker's yeast).
   1813..1847    -  terminator     lambda t0 terminator: minimal transcription terminator from phage lambda (Scholtissek and Grosse, 1987)
   1921..2577    -  CDS            cat: CAT_ECOLX - Experimental evidence at protein level: Swiss-Prot protein existence level 1. This enzyme is an effector of chloramphenicol resistance in bacteria. From Escherichia coli. This protein is used as a marker in many commonly used cloning vectors, such as pACYC184.
   2578..2675    -  promoter       cat promoter: promoter of the E. coli cat gene encoding chloramphenicol acetyltransferase
   2759..272     +  rep_origin     ori (across the origin): high-copy-number ColE1/pMB1/pBR322/pUC origin of replication
