[The description below was written by a language model from this plasmid's Addgene catalogue record and pLannotate feature annotations shown in this document.]
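Description:
pYCTK020 is a level 0 (L0) part plasmid from a Golden Gate toolkit for engineering cell-cell communication in Saccharomyces cerevisiae. It is built on the pYTK001 entry vector, a small synthetic-biology backbone (about 3.1 kb in total here) that is propagated in E. coli. Selection is by chloramphenicol, provided by the cat (chloramphenicol acetyltransferase) gene with its native promoter and a downstream lambda t0 terminator. Replication relies on a ColE1/pMB1-type origin. The feature annotation describes this origin as high copy, whereas the catalogue entry lists the plasmid as low copy. No yeast origin, yeast selection marker, yeast promoter or terminator is annotated, consistent with a storage plasmid that holds a single part rather than an expression unit.

The payload is ste2Ec, the Ste2 coding sequence from Eremothecium cymbalariae, codon-optimized for expression in S. cerevisiae. The automated annotation labels this roughly 1.2 kb open reading frame by similarity to S. cerevisiae STE2, the receptor for the alpha-factor mating pheromone, so the label marks it as a homologue rather than indicating the baker's yeast gene. The insert was placed into the backbone by BsmBI-based Golden Gate assembly, which destroyed the BsmBI sites on both sides.

Within the toolkit this part serves as a "receiver" component. The plasmid remains Golden Gate compatible, so the receptor sequence can be combined with other toolkit parts into higher-level constructs. According to the associated work, these are used to build multicellular yeast networks in which strains communicate with variable specificity and attenuation. The record does not state which promoters or terminators it is meant to be paired with.
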