Addgene plasmid #176724: pYCTK020
Purpose: The plasmid is part of a GG toolkit for cell-cell communication in S. cerevisiae. This plasmid is an L0 part plasmid and contains the Ste2 gene of Eremothecium cymbalariae (receiver part).
Depositing lab: Victor Sourjik. Publication: Construction of multicellular yeast networks using the communication toolkit with variable specificity and attenuation. Krink N, Loechner AC, Anders A, Kahnt J, Rensing S, Hochberg G, Sourjik V. bioRxiv 2021 10.1101/2021.09.27.462023.
Backbone
  Vector backbone: pYTK001
  Vector type: Synthetic Biology
Growth in bacteria
  Bacterial resistance: Chloramphenicol, 25 μg/mL
  Growth temperature: 37°C
  Growth strain: DH5alpha
  Copy number: Low Copy
Gene/Insert
  Gene/Insert name: ste2Ec
  Species: Eremothecium cymbalariae
  Mutation: Codon-optimized for expression in S. cerevisiae
  Cloning method: Restriction Enzyme; 5′ cloning site BsmBI (destroyed during cloning); 3′ cloning site BsmBI (destroyed during cloning)
  Sequencing primers: 5′ CCTGGCCTTTTGCTGGCC; 3′ CCAGTAATGACCTCAGAACTC
Terms and licenses: Academic/Nonprofit Terms; Industry Terms: Not Available to Industry
Depositor comments: The gene was codon-optimized for expression in S. cervisiae and cloned into the vector using Goden Gate. The plasmid is Golden Gate Cloning compatible. Please visit https://doi.org/10.1101/2021.09.27.462023 for bioRxiv preprint.
How to cite: pYCTK020 was a gift from Victor Sourjik (Addgene plasmid # 176724 ; http://n2t.net/addgene:176724 ; RRID:Addgene_176724)
