>Addgene plasmid #176724 | pYCTK020 | depositor partial sequence | sequence record 342497 | ste2Ec
ATGTCAGAGGATACTCTAATTCCAATTGAGCAGTATTACGATCCATCTTACAATCCAAGAGCTTCATTAT
TAACTTATGAATCAATTTATAATCATAAAACAACAGTCTCTTTCAAAGATATCGAAGAGTTTATTAATAC
CAAAATCACACAAGGTGTTTTTGTTGGTACTAAAATTGGTGCTGCTGGTTTGGCTATTCTTGTTCTTTGG
ATGGTTTCAAAAAATAGAAAAACTCCAATTTTTTTAATTAACCAAGTTTCATTGTTCTTGACTTTGACAC
ATTCTTCGTTGTATTTGAAAAATTTATTAGGTCATTTCTCAAGTGTAACTTTTGCATTTACCTTATTCCC
ACAATATATTTCAAATAATGATTTACATGTTTATGCTGCCACCAATATGTTTCAAGTCTTCTTAGTTGCC
GCAATAGAAGTAAGCCTTATCTTTCAGGTTAGAGTCATATTTAGAGCAGATAACTACAAGAGAGTAGGCA
CAATACTGACATCCATCTCTACAGTTCTGGGGATTACCACTGTTGTTTTATACTTGGTTACTGCCATCAA
TTCAATTAAGAATGTTTACTACGATGTTTCTAAGACGTCCGATGCTTATTATTTCAACATTTCTACTATA
TTGATGGCATGTTCTGTTAATTTTATGACTCTTTTACTAACAGTAAAATTGATTTTGGCGATAAGATCAA
GAAGATTTTTGGGTTTAAAACAATTTGATTCATTTCATATTTTGTTAATAATGTCTACTCAAACTTTGTT
ATGTCCATCTGTTTTGTACATTTTAGCATATGCTTTAAGTTCTAGAGGTACAGATTCTTTAACAACTATT
GCTACTTTGTTGGTCACTCTATCTTTACCATTGTCATCAATGTGGGCTACATCTGCTAATAACTCTACAA
AACCATCGAGTATTAATACCCAATTCTCTCCATATAACTGTGAAACTATGTCTTTTGGAACTGGTTCTTC
AACTTACTATGCAAATTCTATGAATAGTAATAAAAGATCAATAACTAATAAGTTGTATGATTTATATCCA
GCAAACCATTTTTCTTGTAAAAGATCATATGGTTCTGGAGAAGATAATACTATTGTTGATATTGAAAAAA
AATGTTTTAATATCGGTTCTTCAATTGAAAGTTCACCAGCTCAACCATCAACGTTGAACAATGGCACTTC
CTCTCATAATAAATCAGTAAATGGTAACGTTGAAGTTCAAACACCAACTACCGCAGCAGAAGAAGACGCT
AAAAGGTTTTGGACTGATACATATTATCCTACTGGTATTCCTGATGAAGAATTTACAGATTTTAAAGTTT
CTGGTGAACAATGTAATATTTTCCAATCCCCGACATCAAAGACTAGAAACAAATCTTATTCTAGAAATAC
AATTAGATGA
